Addgene plasmid #44266: K15-EGFP
Depositing lab: George Cotsarelis. Depositing organization: University of Pennsylvania. Publication: Capturing and profiling adult hair follicle stem cells. Morris RJ, Liu Y, Marles L, Yang Z, Trempus C, Li S, Lin JS, Sawicki JA, Cotsarelis G. Nat Biotechnol. 2004 Apr;22(4):411-7. Epub 2004 Mar 14. 10.1038/nbt950 PubMed 15024388.
Backbone
  Vector backbone: pEGFP-N2
  Backbone manufacturer: Clontech
  Backbone size w/o insert (bp): 4737
  Total vector size (bp): 9872
  Modifications to backbone: CMV promoter replaced with murine K15 promoter (-4.8) fragment
  Vector type: Mammalian Expression, Mouse Targeting ; Fluorescence microscopy
  Selectable markers: Neomycin (select with G418) ; EGFP
Growth in bacteria
  Bacterial resistance: Kanamycin, 50 μg/mL
  Growth temperature: 37°C
  Growth strain: DH5alpha
  Copy number: Unknown
Gene/Insert
  Gene/Insert name: K15 promoter (-4.8) (alt names: Krt1-15 promoter; mouse keratin 15 promoter; Krt15 keratin 15)
  Species: M. musculus (mouse)
  Insert size (bp): 4961
  Mutation: Contains the murine K15 promoter (-4.8) fragment
  GenBank ID: NC_000077.6 AF542050
  Entrez Gene: Krt15 (a.k.a. RP23-217I3.2, AI528832, K15, Krt1-15)
  Promoter: murine K15 promoter (-4.8) fragment
  Tag / fusion protein: EGFP (C terminal on backbone)
  Cloning method: Restriction Enzyme; 5′ cloning site XhoI (not destroyed); 3′ cloning site EcoRI (not destroyed)
  Sequencing primers: 5′ pBR322ori-F; 3′ EGFP-N; SV40-pA-R
Terms and licenses: Academic/Nonprofit Terms; Industry Terms: Not Available to Industry
Depositor comments: Alternate plasmid name: pEGFP-N2 K15 The K15 promoter was cloned from C57 BL/SJ mouse genomic DNA (isolated from tail) by PCR using the Supermix High Fidelity Kit (GIBCO). The sequences of the forward and reverse primers were CTGAGCTACCAGCGAGACTCC (K15F1) and TTCCTGTCCCTAGCAAGCAGGAGAG (K15R1), respectively. XhoI and EcoRI restriction sequences were added to the 5' end of forward and reverse primers respectively for subsequent cloning of the PCR product into PBK/CMV vector (Stratagene). The promoter fragment was then subcloned into pGEGFP-N2 The entire K15 promoter-EGFP transgene can be released by digestion with XhoI/AflII.
How to cite: K15-EGFP was a gift from George Cotsarelis (Addgene plasmid # 44266 ; http://n2t.net/addgene:44266 ; RRID:Addgene_44266)
