[The description below was written by a language model from this plasmid's Addgene catalogue record.]
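Description:
K15-EGFP (also called pEGFP-N2 K15) is a mammalian reporter and transgene plasmid built on the Clontech pEGFP-N2 backbone, in which the original CMV promoter has been replaced by a roughly 5 kb fragment of the mouse keratin 15 (Krt15, Krt1-15) promoter, designated the −4.8 fragment. The total construct is about 9.9 kb. The promoter was amplified by high-fidelity PCR from mouse genomic DNA, first cloned into an intermediate vector, and then subcloned between the XhoI and EcoRI sites of pEGFP-N2, both of which remain intact. It is propagated in E. coli under kanamycin selection. The record also lists neomycin resistance, which allows G418 selection of stably transfected mammalian cells, with EGFP fluorescence as a further means of identifying expressing cells. The copy number is recorded as unknown, and no feature table is supplied, so details such as the origin of replication are not stated in the record.

The payload is a simple promoter-reporter arrangement. The K15 regulatory fragment sits directly upstream of the backbone's EGFP coding sequence, so green fluorescence reports K15 promoter activity rather than labelling a fused protein; although EGFP is catalogued as a C-terminal tag, the insert is a promoter and not an open reading frame. The depositor notes that the whole K15 promoter-EGFP transgene can be excised as a single fragment with XhoI and AflII, which, together with the "mouse targeting" vector type, fits its use in generating transgenic mice. The associated publication concerns capturing and profiling adult hair follicle stem cells, consistent with using K15-driven EGFP to mark these cells for fluorescence microscopy and isolation.
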