>Addgene plasmid #44266 | K15-EGFP | addgene partial sequence | sequence record 61431 | EGFP-N 5'-CGTCGCCGTCCAGCTCGACCAG-3'
GCTCCTCGCCCTTGCTCACCATGGTGGCGACCGGCCGGTGGATCCCGGGAATTGCGGCCGCGGGTACAAT
TCCGCAGCTTTTAGAGCAGAAGTAACACTTCCGTACAGGCCTAGAAGTAAAGGCAACATCCACTGAGGAG
CAGTTCTTTGATTTGCACCACCACCGGATCCGGGACCTGAAATAAAAGACAAAAAGACTAAACTTACCAG
TTAACTTTCTGGTTTTTCAGTTCCTCGACACTAGTGGATCCAAAGAATTCCTGTCCCTAGCAAGCAGGAG
AGACTCTAGCAAGAGTGTCTGAGCTGGACTGAAAGCAGCCTGCAGTGCCTGTTGCCCCTAGCCTGGGACT
CCTTATAAACCCTTCAGAGGGGGTGGGGGCCTCGCCTCCTCCCCTTGAGCGGAGCCAACTCCTCTGCCTT
CCAGACAAACACAGCTGCCCGCACACCTCCACAGAACTCACTTGTAGGGAGTTTTTCTTTTCCTTTTTTT
TTTTCTCTTAATGCAACAAAAGAGATGATTCAGAATTAATGGGGTTTTGCCCTAGGCCATAGTTTTAACA
CTGGGATTACAGGTTCATTTCTCACTCTAGGAGAAAGAGCACACTCTCACCATAGCACACTTTCTGAGGT
TTCTCGTGTCCCATCCCGTTAGAGCAGCTAGGCCCCCCACTGACAGCTTGTGGGCCTCACCCCTAGGTAG
GTAGCTCCCTGCTCTCAGGTTCTCCCATGGCTGCTGGGTGCTGACGATTCAAAGGGCCTGTGCGTGAGCC
TCCGAGACATGGAAGTCCCTAGGAGTGAGAGCACAGGTATCCTCGGGGCAAACTGGGGACAGAAGAGAGG
GTCTTGAGTCAAGTCCCAACTAAGGTAACCAGTATCTGTCCCCCTGTCCCATCCCTGGTGCCTGAGAATG
TTCTTTCCTACTCCCACCACTCAGCTTCCAGAAGTCCCTCCTGCC
