>Addgene plasmid #44266 | K15-EGFP | addgene partial sequence | sequence record 61657 | pBR322ori-F 5'-GGGAAACGCCTGGTATCTTT-3'
CCTCTGACTTGAGCGTCGATTTTTGTGATGCTCGTCAGGGGGGCGGAGCCTATGGAAAAACGCCAGCAAC
GCGGCCTTTTTACGGTTCCTGGCCTTTTGCTGGCCTTTTGCTCACATGTTCTTTCCTGCGTTATCCCCTG
ATTCTGTGGATAACCGTATTACCGCCATGCATTAGTTATTAATAGTAATCAATTACGGGGTCATTAGTTC
ATAGCCCATATATGGAGTTCCGCGTTACATAACTTACGGTAAATGGCCCGCCTGGCTGACCGCCCAACGA
CCCCCGCCCATTGACGTCAATAATGACGTATGTTCCCATAGTAACGCCAATAGGGACTTTCCATTGACGT
CAATGGGTGGAGTATTTACGGTAAACTGCCCACTTGGCAGTACATCAAGTGTATCATATGCCAAGTACGC
CCCCTATTGACGTCAATGACGGTAAATGGCCCGCCTGGCATTATGCCCAGTACATGACCTTATGGGACTT
TCCTACTTGGCAGTACATCTACGTATTAGTCATCGCTATTACCATGGTGATGCGGTTTTGGCAGTACATC
AATGGGCGTGGATAGCGGTTTGACTCACGGGGATTTCCAAGTCTCCACCCCATTGACGTCAATGGGAGTT
TGTTTTGGCACCAAAATCAACGGGACTTTCCAAAATGTCGTAACAACTCCGCCCCATTGACGCAAATGGG
CGGTAGGCGTGTACGGTGGGAGGTCTATATAAGCAGAGCTGGTTTAGTGAACCGTCAGATCCGCTAGCGC
TACCGGACTCAGATCTCGAGATCTGAGCTACCAGCGAGACTCCCCTGGGAAGGGGCCTGACTGGGGTGAT
AAAAGTTTACTCTAACCCCTCCCTCGACTTGTCAATAAAACTATCCTCCAAGGA
